Addgene plasmid #142208: TFORF0831
Purpose: Lentiviral vector for overexpressing transcription factor ORFs with unique 24-bp barcodes. Barcodes facilitate identification of transcription factors in pooled screens.
Depositing lab: Feng Zhang. Depositing organization: Broad Institute. Publication: A transcription factor atlas of directed differentiation. Joung J, Ma S, Tay T, Geiger-Schuller KR, Kirchgatterer PC, Verdine VK, Guo B, Arias-Garcia MA, Allen WE, Singh A, Kuksenko O, Abudayyeh OO, Gootenberg JS, Fu Z, Macrae RK, Buenrostro JD, Regev A, Zhang F. Cell. 2023 Jan 5;186(1):209-229.e26. doi: 10.1016/j.cell.2022.11.026. PubMed 36608654.
Backbone
  Vector backbone: pLX_TRC317
  Backbone manufacturer: Broad Institute Genetic Perturbation Platform
  Backbone size w/o insert (bp): 8264
  Vector type: Mammalian Expression, Lentiviral
  Selectable markers: Puromycin
Growth in bacteria
  Bacterial resistance: Ampicillin, 100 μg/mL
  Growth temperature: 37°C
  Growth strain: NEB Stable
  Copy number: High Copy
Gene/Insert
  Gene/Insert name: ZBTB33
  Species: H. sapiens (human)
  Insert size (bp): 2120
  Entrez Gene: ZBTB33 (a.k.a. ZNF-kaiso, ZNF348)
  Promoter: EF1a
  Cloning method: Unknown
  Sequencing primers: 5′ GGGTGGAGACTGAAGTTAGGCCAG; 3′ CACATAGCGTAAAAGGAGCAACATAG
Terms and licenses: Academic/Nonprofit Terms; Industry Terms: Not Available to Industry
Depositor comments: NM_006777,NM_001184742,ENST00000326624,ENST00000557385 . The transcription factor ORF portion of this plasmid was synthesized by Genewiz. Please test multiple small colonies in case of plasmid recombination. To make this collection available in a timely manner, a portion of this collection was not fully sequenced by Addgene. If an Addgene verified full plasmid sequence is not available, please contact us prior to placing an order to request the full sequence.
How to cite: TFORF0831 was a gift from Feng Zhang (Addgene plasmid # 142208 ; http://n2t.net/addgene:142208 ; RRID:Addgene_142208)
