[The description below was written by a language model from this plasmid's Addgene catalogue record and pLannotate feature annotations shown in this document.]
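Description:
TFORF0831 is a third-generation-style, self-inactivating lentiviral expression plasmid built on the pLX_TRC317 backbone, carrying the human transcription factor ZBTB33 (also called Kaiso or ZNF348). It belongs to a barcoded transcription factor ORF collection in which each construct carries a unique 24-bp barcode, so that the overexpressed factor can be identified by sequencing in pooled screens. In bacteria the plasmid is maintained through a high-copy ColE1/pUC-type origin and ampicillin resistance (AmpR). An f1 origin and remnants of a lac/T7/T3 cloning region are also present in the backbone. The depositor notes that the plasmid may recombine, as is common for LTR-containing vectors, and that the ORF portion was made by gene synthesis.

The viral genome is transcribed from an RSV promoter fused to a truncated HIV-1 5' LTR. This is followed by the Ψ packaging signal with a gag fragment and the Rev response element for Rev-dependent nuclear export. Downstream, an SV40 early promoter drives puromycin N-acetyltransferase for selection of transduced mammalian cells. A cPPT/CTS element then precedes the main cassette, in which the constitutive EF-1α promoter drives the ZBTB33 coding sequence. ZBTB33 is a transcriptional regulator that binds both methylated CpG sites and a non-methylated Kaiso binding site and recruits the N-CoR repressor complex. A WPRE after the ORF enhances transcript expression, and the ΔU3 3' LTR makes the integrated provirus self-inactivating. An SV40 polyadenylation signal lies outside the LTR. The barcode is not annotated in the feature table, so its position is not stated; a short U6-derived fragment lies between the ORF and the WPRE. The annotated sequence length matches backbone plus insert.
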