Features (pLannotate 1.2.2; 31 found; start..end, strand, type, name):
      5..231     +  promoter       RSV promoter: Rous sarcoma virus enhancer/promoter
    232..412     +  LTR            5' LTR (truncated): truncated 5' long terminal repeat (LTR) from HIV-1
    459..584     +  misc_feature   HIV-1 Ψ: packaging signal of human immunodeficiency virus type 1
    568..931     +  CDS            HIV-1 gag (fragment): gag protein from human immunodeficiency virus 1; gag
   1077..1310    +  misc_feature   RRE: The Rev response element (RRE) of HIV-1 allows for Rev-dependent mRNA export from the nucleus to the cytoplasm.
   1687..1713    +  CDS            Rev (fragment): human immunodeficiency virus 1 (HIV-1) Rev protein; rev; enhances nuclear export of unspliced and incompletely spliced viral mRNAs
   1720..1743    +  promoter       SV40 promoter (fragment): SV40 early promoter
   1744..1815    +  promoter       SV40 promoter (fragment): SV40 enhancer and early promoter
   1839..1974    +  rep_origin     SV40 ori: SV40 origin of replication
   2020..2616    +  CDS            PuroR (fragment): puromycin N-acetyltransferase; pac from Streptomyces; confers resistance to puromycin
   2665..2782    +  misc_feature   cPPT/CTS: central polypurine tract and central termination sequence of HIV-1
   2847..2913    +  CDS            small t antigen (fragment): SV40 (simian virus 40) small t antigen
   2920..4098    +  promoter       EF-1α promoter: strong constitutive promoter for human elongation factor EF-1α
   4115..6130    +  CDS            ZBTB33: KAISO_HUMAN - Also known as KAISO, ZNF348. Experimental evidence at protein level: Swiss-Prot protein existence level 1. Transcriptional regulator with bimodal DNA-binding specificity. Binds to methylated CpG dinucleotides in the consensus sequence 5'-CGCG-3' and also binds to the non-methylated consensus sequence 5'-CTGCNA-3' also known as the consensus kaiso binding site (KBS). Recruits the N-CoR repressor complex to promote histone deacetylation and the formation of repressive chromatin structures in target gene promoters. May contribute to the repression of target genes of the Wnt signalin
   6146..6199    +  promoter       U6 promoter (fragment): RNA polymerase III promoter for human U6 snRNA
   6241..6829    +  misc_feature   WPRE: woodchuck hepatitis virus posttranscriptional regulatory element
   6880..6899    +  misc_feature   cPPT/CTS (fragment): central polypurine tract and central termination sequence of HIV-1
   6901..7134    +  LTR            3' LTR (ΔU3): self-inactivating 3' long terminal repeat (LTR) from HIV-1
   7212..7333    +  polyA_signal   SV40 poly(A) signal: SV40 polyadenylation signal
   7373..7508    +  rep_origin     SV40 ori: SV40 origin of replication
   7529..7547    -  promoter       T7 promoter: promoter for bacteriophage T7 RNA polymerase
   7555..7710    +  CDS            lacZα (fragment): LacZα fragment of β-galactosidase; lacZ fragment
   7715..8143    +  rep_origin     f1 ori (sequence partly withheld): f1 bacteriophage origin of replication; arrow indicates direction of (+) strand synthesis
   8196..8300    +  promoter       AmpR promoter: bla
   8301..9161    +  CDS            AmpR: β-lactamase; bla; confers resistance to ampicillin, carbenicillin, and related antibiotics
   9332..9920    +  rep_origin     ori: high-copy-number ColE1/pMB1/pBR322/pUC origin of replication
  10103..10195   +  CDS            lacI (fragment): lac repressor; lacI; The lac repressor binds to the lac operator to inhibit transcription in E. coli. This inhibition can be relieved by adding lactose or isopropyl-β-D-thiogalactopyranoside (IPTG).
  10208..10229   +  protein_bind   CAP binding site: CAP binding activates transcription in the presence of cAMP. E. coli catabolite activator protein
  10244..10274   +  promoter       lac promoter: promoter for the E. coli lac operon
  10282..10298   +  protein_bind   lac operator: The lac repressor binds to the lac operator to inhibit transcription in E. coli. This inhibition can be relieved by adding lactose or isopropyl-β-D-thiogalactopyranoside (IPTG). lac repressor encoded by lacI
  10343..10361   +  promoter       T3 promoter: promoter for bacteriophage T3 RNA polymerase
>Addgene plasmid #142208 | TFORF0831 | addgene full sequence | sequence record 397699 | Addgene NGS Result
TTAATGTAGTCTTATGCAATACTCTTGTAGTCTTGCAACATGGTAACGATGAGTTAGCAACATGCCTTAC
AAGGAGAGAAAAAGCACCGTGCATGCCGATTGGTGGAAGTAAGGTGGTACGATCGTGCCTTATTAGGAAG
GCAACAGACGGGTCTGACATGGATTGGACGAACCACTGAATTGCCGCATTGCAGAGATATTGTATTTAAG
TGCCTAGCTCGATACATAAACGGGTCTCTCTGGTTAGACCAGATCTGAGCCTGGGAGCTCTCTGGCTAAC
TAGGGAACCCACTGCTTAAGCCTCAATAAAGCTTGCCTTGAGTGCTTCAAGTAGTGTGTGCCCGTCTGTT
GTGTGACTCTGGTAACTAGAGATCCCTCAGACCCTTTTAGTCAGTGTGGAAAATCTCTAGCAGTGGCGCC
CGAACAGGGACTTGAAAGCGAAAGGGAAACCAGAGGAGCTCTCTCGACGCAGGACTCGGCTTGCTGAAGC
GCGCACGGCAAGAGGCGAGGGGCGGCGACTGGTGAGTACGCCAAAAATTTTGACTAGCGGAGGCTAGAAG
GAGAGAGATGGGTGCGAGAGCGTCAGTATTAAGCGGGGGAGAATTAGATCGCGATGGGAAAAAATTCGGT
TAAGGCCAGGGGGAAAGAAAAAATATAAATTAAAACATATAGTATGGGCAAGCAGGGAGCTAGAACGATT
CGCAGTTAATCCTGGCCTGTTAGAAACATCAGAAGGCTGTAGACAAATACTGGGACAGCTACAACCATCC
CTTCAGACAGGATCAGAAGAACTTAGATCATTATATAATACAGTAGCAACCCTCTATTGTGTGCATCAAA
GGATAGAGATAAAAGACACCAAGGAAGCTTTAGACAAGATAGAGGAAGAGCAAAACAAAAGTAAGACCAC
CGCACAGCAAGCGGCCGCTGATCTTCAGACCTGGAGGAGGAGATATGAGGGACAATTGGAGAAGTGAATT
ATATAAATATAAAGTAGTAAAAATTGAACCATTAGGAGTAGCACCCACCAAGGCAAAGAGAAGAGTGGTG
CAGAGAGAAAAAAGAGCAGTGGGAATAGGAGCTTTGTTCCTTGGGTTCTTGGGAGCAGCAGGAAGCACTA
TGGGCGCAGCGTCAATGACGCTGACGGTACAGGCCAGACAATTATTGTCTGGTATAGTGCAGCAGCAGAA
CAATTTGCTGAGGGCTATTGAGGCGCAACAGCATCTGTTGCAACTCACAGTCTGGGGCATCAAGCAGCTC
CAGGCAAGAATCCTGGCTGTGGAAAGATACCTAAAGGATCAACAGCTCCTGGGGATTTGGGGTTGCTCTG
GAAAACTCATTTGCACCACTGCTGTGCCTTGGAATGCTAGTTGGAGTAATAAATCTCTGGAACAGATTTG
GAATCACACGACCTGGATGGAGTGGGACAGAGAAATTAACAATTACACAAGCTTAATACACTCCTTAATT
GAAGAATCGCAAAACCAGCAAGAAAAGAATGAACAAGAATTATTGGAATTAGATAAATGGGCAAGTTTGT
GGAATTGGTTTAACATAACAAATTGGCTGTGGTATATAAAATTATTCATAATGATAGTAGGAGGCTTGGT
AGGTTTAAGAATAGTTTTTGCTGTACTTTCTATAGTGAATAGAGTTAGGCAGGGATATTCACCATTATCG
TTTCAGACCCACCTCCCAACCCCGAGGGGACCCATGCATTGCATCTCAATTAGTCAGCAACCAGGTGTGG
AAAGTCCCCAGGCTCCCCAGCAGGCAGAAGTATGCAAAGCATGCGTCTCAATTAGTCAGCAACCATAGTC
CCGCCCCTAACTCCGCCCATCCCGCCCCTAACTCCGCCCAGTTCCGCCCATTCTCCGCCCCATGGCTGAC
TAATTTTTTTTATTTATGCAGAGGCCGAGGCCGCCTCGGCCTCTGAGCTATTCCAGAAGTAGTGAGGAGG
CTTTTTTGGAGGCCTAGGCTTTTGCAAAAAGCTTTCTAGAGGTACCACCGGAGCTTACCATGACCGAGTA
CAAGCCCACGGTGCGCCTCGCCACCCGCGACGACGTCCCCAGGGCCGTACGCACCCTCGCCGCCGCGTTC
GCCGACTACCCCGCCACGCGCCACACCGTCGATCCGGACCGCCACATCGAGCGGGTCACCGAGCTGCAAG
AACTCTTCCTCACGCGCGTCGGGCTCGACATCGGCAAGGTGTGGGTCGCGGACGACGGCGCCGCCGTGGC
GGTCTGGACCACGCCGGAGAGCGTCGAAGCGGGGGCGGTGTTCGCCGAGATCGGCCCGCGCATGGCCGAG
TTGAGCGGTTCCCGGCTGGCCGCGCAGCAACAGATGGAAGGCCTCCTGGCGCCGCACCGGCCCAAGGAGC
CCGCGTGGTTCCTGGCCACCGTCGGCGTCTCGCCCGACCACCAGGGCAAGGGTCTGGGCAGCGCCGTCGT
GCTCCCCGGAGTGGAGGCGGCCGAGCGCGCCGGGGTGCCCGCCTTCCTGGAGACCTCCGCGCCCCGCAAC
CTCCCCTTCTACGAGCGGCTCGGCTTCACCGTCACCGCCGACGTCGAGGTGCCCGAAGGACCGCGCACCT
GGTGCATGACCCGCAAGCCCGGTGCCAGTTAACGAATTCTAGATCTTGAGACAAATGGCAGTATTCATCC
ACAATTTTAAAAGAAAAGGGGGGATTGGGGGGTACAGTGCAGGGGAAAGAATAGTAGACATAATAGCAAC
AGACATACAAACTAAAGAATTACAAAAACAAATTACAAAAATTCAAAATTTTCGGGTTTATTACAGGGAC
AGCAGAGATCCACTTTGGCGCCGGCTCGAGGCCTGCAGGTGCAAAGATGGATAAAGTTTTAAACAGAGAG
GAATCTTTGCAGCTAATGGACCTTCTAGGTCTTGAAAGGAGTGGGAATTGGCTCCGGTGCCCGTCAGTGG
GCAGAGCGCACATCGCCCACAGTCCCCGAGAAGTTGGGGGGAGGGGTCGGCAATTGAACCGGTGCCTAGA
GAAGGTGGCGCGGGGTAAACTGGGAAAGTGATGTCGTGTACTGGCTCCGCCTTTTTCCCGAGGGTGGGGG
AGAACCGTATATAAGTGCAGTAGTCGCCGTGAACGTTCTTTTTCGCAACGGGTTTGCCGCCAGAACACAG
GTAAGTGCCGTGTGTGGTTCCCGCGGGCCTGGCCTCTTTACGGGTTATGGCCCTTGCGTGCCTTGAATTA
CTTCCACCTGGCTGCAGTACGTGATTCTTGATCCCGAGCTTCGGGTTGGAAGTGGGTGGGAGAGTTCGAG
GCCTTGCGCTTAAGGAGCCCCTTCGCCTCGTGCTTGAGTTGAGGCCTGGCCTGGGCGCTGGGGCCGCCGC
GTGCGAATCTGGTGGCACCTTCGCGCCTGTCTCGCTGCTTTCGATAAGTCTCTAGCCATTTAAAATTTTT
GATGACCTGCTGCGACGCTTTTTTTCTGGCAAGATAGTCTTGTAAATGCGGGCCAAGATCTGCACACTGG
TATTTCGGTTTTTGGGGCCGCGGGCGGCGACGGGGCCCGTGCGTCCCAGCGCACATGTTCGGCGAGGCGG
GGCCTGCGAGCGCGGCCACCGAGAATCGGACGGGGGTAGTCTCAAGCTGGCCGGCCTGCTCTGGTGCCTG
GCCTCGCGCCGCCGTGTATCGCCCCGCCCTGGGCGGCAAGGCTGGCCCGGTCGGCACCAGTTGCGTGAGC
GGAAAGATGGCCGCTTCCCGGCCCTGCTGCAGGGAGCTCAAAATGGAGGACGCGGCGCTCGGGAGAGCGG
GCGGGTGAGTCACCCACACAAAGGAAAAGGGCCTTTCCGTCCTCAGCCGTCGCTTCATGTGACTCCACGG
AGTACCGGGCGCCGTCCAGGCACCTCGATTAGTTCTCGAGCTTTTGGAGTACGTCGTCTTTAGGTTGGGG
GGAGGGGTTTTATGCGATGGAGTTTCCCCACACTGAGTGGGTGGAGACTGAAGTTAGGCCAGCTTGGCAC
TTGATGTAATTCTCCTTGGAATTTGCCCTTTTTGAGTTTGGATCTTGGTTCATTCTCAAGCCTCAGACAG
TGGTTCAAAGTTTTTTTCTTCCATTTCAGGTGTCGTGAGGCTAGCACCGCCACCATGGAGAGTAGAAAAC
TGATTTCTGCTACAGACATTCAGTACTCTGGCAGTCTGCTGAACTCCTTGAATGAGCAACGTGGCCATGG
ACTCTTCTGTGATGTTACCGTTATTGTGGAAGACCGAAAATTCCGGGCTCACAAGAATATTCTTTCAGCT
TCTAGTACCTACTTCCATCAGCTCTTCTCTGTTGCTGGGCAAGTTGTTGAACTGAGCTTTATAAGAGCAG
AGATCTTTGCAGAAATTCTCAATTATATCTATAGTTCTAAAATTGTTCGTGTTAGATCAGATTTGCTTGA
TGAGTTAATTAAATCAGGGCAGTTATTAGGAGTGAAATTTATAGCAGAGCTTGGTGTCCCATTGTCACAG
GTTAAAAGCATCTCAGGTACAGCGCAGGATGGTAATACTGAGCCTTTACCTCCTGATTCTGGTGACAAGA
ACCTTGTAATACAGAAATCAAAAGATGAAGCCCAAGATAATGGGGCTACTATAATGCCTATTATAACAGA
GTCTTTTTCATTATCTGCCGAAGATTATGAAATGAAAAAGATCATTGTTACCGATTCTGATGATGATGAT
GATGATGTCATTTTTTGCTCCGAGATTCTGCCCACAAAGGAGACTTTGCCGAGTAATAACACAGTGGCAC
AGGTCCAATCTAACCCAGGCCCTGTTGCTATTTCAGATGTTGCACCTAGTGCTAGCAATAACTCGCCCCC
TTTAACAAATATCACACCTACTCAGAAACTTCCTACTCCTGTGAATCAGGCAACTTTGAGCCAAACACAA
GGAAGTGAAAAATTGTTGGTATCTTCAGCTCCAACACATCTGACTCCCAATATTATTTTGTTAAATCAGA
CACCACTTTCTACACCACCAAATGTCAGTTCTTCACTTCCAAATCATATGCCCTCTTCAATCAATTTACT
TGTGCAGAATCAGCAGACACCAAACAGTGCTATTTTAACAGGAAACAAGGCCAATGAAGAGGAGGAGGAG
GAAATAATAGATGATGATGATGACACTATTAGCTCCAGTCCTGACTCGGCCGTCAGTAATACATCTTTGG
TCCCACAGGCTGATACCTCCCAAAATACCAGTTTTGATGGATCATTAATACAGAAGATGCAGATTCCTAC
ACTTCTTCAAGAACCACTTTCCAATTCCTTAAAAATTTCAGATATAATTACTAGAAATACTAATGATCCA
GGCGTAGGATCAAAACATCTAATGGAGGGTCAGAAGATCATTACTTTAGATACAGCTACTGAAATTGAAG
GCTTATCGACTGGTTGCAAGGTTTATGCAAATATCGGTGAAGATACTTATGATATAGTGATCCCTGTCAA
AGATGACCCTGATGAAGGGGAGGCCAGACTTGAGAATGAAATACCAAAAACGTCTGGCAGCGAGATGGCA
AACAAACGTATGAAAGTAAAACATGATGATCACTATGAGTTAATAGTAGATGGAAGGGTCTATTATATCT
GTATTGTATGCAAAAGGTCATATGTCTGTCTGACAAGCTTGCGGAGACATTTTAACATTCATTCTTGGGA
GAAGAAGTATCCGTGCCGTTACTGTGAGAAGGTATTTCCTCTTGCAGAATATCGCACAAAGCATGAAATT
CATCACACAGGGGAGCGAAGGTATCAGTGTTTGGCCTGTGGCAAATCTTTCATCAACTATCAGTTTATGT
CTTCACATATAAAGTCAGTTCATAGTCAAGATCCTTCTGGGGACTCAAAGCTTTATCGTTTACATCCATG
CAGGTCTTTACAAATCAGACAATATGCATATCTTTCCGATAGATCAAGCACTATTCCTGCAATGAAGGAT
GATGGTATTGGGTATAAGGTTGACACTGGAAAAGAACCTCCAGTAGGGACCACTACATCTACTCAGAACA
AGCCAATGACCTGGGAAGATATTTTTATTCAGCAGGAAAATGATTCAATTTTTAAACAAAATGTAACAGA
TGGCAGTACTGAGTTTGAATTTATAATACCAGAGTCTTACTAGTAATGAACTAGTCCGTAACTTGAAAGT
ATTTCGATTTCTTGGCTTTATATATCTTGTGGAAAGGACGAGAAGATACTCTTTGGACATCCTGCACGCG
TTAAGTCGACAATCAACCTCTGGATTACAAAATTTGTGAAAGATTGACTGGTATTCTTAACTATGTTGCT
CCTTTTACGCTATGTGGATACGCTGCTTTAATGCCTTTGTATCATGCTATTGCTTCCCGTATGGCTTTCA
TTTTCTCCTCCTTGTATAAATCCTGGTTGCTGTCTCTTTATGAGGAGTTGTGGCCCGTTGTCAGGCAACG
TGGCGTGGTGTGCACTGTGTTTGCTGACGCAACCCCCACTGGTTGGGGCATTGCCACCACCTGTCAGCTC
CTTTCCGGGACTTTCGCTTTCCCCCTCCCTATTGCCACGGCGGAACTCATCGCCGCCTGCCTTGCCCGCT
GCTGGACAGGGGCTCGGCTGTTGGGCACTGACAATTCCGTGGTGTTGTCGGGGAAATCATCGTCCTTTCC
TTGGCTGCTCGCCTGTGTTGCCACCTGGATTCTGCGCGGGACGTCCTTCTGCTACGTCCCTTCGGCCCTC
AATCCAGCGGACCTTCCTTCCCGCGGCCTGCTGCCGGCTCTGCGGCCTCTTCCGCGTCTTCGCCTTCGCC
CTCAGACGAGTCGGATCTCCCTTTGGGCCGCCTCCCCGCGTCGACTTTAAGACCAATGACTTACAAGGCA
GCTGTAGATCTTAGCCACTTTTTAAAAGAAAAGGGGGGACTGGAAGGGCTAATTCACTCCCAACGAAGAC
AAGATCTGCTTTTTGCTTGTACTGGGTCTCTCTGGTTAGACCAGATCTGAGCCTGGGAGCTCTCTGGCTA
ACTAGGGAACCCACTGCTTAAGCCTCAATAAAGCTTGCCTTGAGTGCTTCAAGTAGTGTGTGCCCGTCTG
TTGTGTGACTCTGGTAACTAGAGATCCCTCAGACCCTTTTAGTCAGTGTGGAAAATCTCTAGCAGTACGT
ATAGTAGTTCATGTCATCTTATTATTCAGTATTTATAACTTGCAAAGAAATGAATATCAGAGAGTGAGAG
GAACTTGTTTATTGCAGCTTATAATGGTTACAAATAAAGCAATAGCATCACAAATTTCACAAATAAAGCA
TTTTTTTCACTGCATTCTAGTTGTGGTTTGTCCAAACTCATCAATGTATCTTATCATGTCTGGCTCTAGC
TATCCCGCCCCTAACTCCGCCCATCCCGCCCCTAACTCCGCCCAGTTCCGCCCATTCTCCGCCCCATGGC
TGACTAATTTTTTTTATTTATGCAGAGGCCGAGGCCGCCTCGGCCTCTGAGCTATTCCAGAAGTAGTGAG
GAGGCTTTTTTGGAGGCCTAGGGACGTACCCAATTCGCCCTATAGTGAGTCGTATTACGCGCGCTCACTG
GCCGTCGTTTTACAACGTCGTGACTGGGAAAACCCTGGCGTTACCCAACTTAATCGCCTTGCAGCACATC
CCCCTTTCGCCAGCTGGCGTAATAGCGAAGAGGCCCGCACCGATCGCCCTTCCCAACAGTTGCGCAGCCT
GAATGGCGAATGGG
[124 nt withheld, positions 7715-7838]
C
[91 nt withheld, positions 7840-7930]
A
[49 nt withheld, positions 7932-7980]
CCTTTGACGTTGGAGTCCACGTTCTTT
[37 nt withheld, positions 8008-8044]
ACCCTATCTCGGTCTATTCTTTTGATTTATAAGGGATTTTGCCGATTTCGGCCTATTGGTTAAAAAATGA
GCTGATTTAACAAAAATTTAACGCGAATTTTAACAAAATATTAACGCTTACAATTTAGGTGGCACTTTTC
GGGGAAATGTGCGCGGAACCCCTATTTGTTTATTTTTCTAAATACATTCAAATATGTATCCGCTCATGAG
ACAATAACCCTGATAAATGCTTCAATAATATTGAAAAAGGAAGAGTATGAGTATTCAACATTTCCGTGTC
GCCCTTATTCCCTTTTTTGCGGCATTTTGCCTTCCTGTTTTTGCTCACCCAGAAACGCTGGTGAAAGTAA
AAGATGCTGAAGATCAGTTGGGTGCACGAGTGGGTTACATCGAACTGGATCTCAACAGCGGTAAGATCCT
TGAGAGTTTTCGCCCCGAAGAACGTTTTCCAATGATGAGCACTTTTAAAGTTCTGCTATGTGGCGCGGTA
TTATCCCGTATTGACGCCGGGCAAGAGCAACTCGGTCGCCGCATACACTATTCTCAGAATGACTTGGTTG
AGTACTCACCAGTCACAGAAAAGCATCTTACGGATGGCATGACAGTAAGAGAATTATGCAGTGCTGCCAT
AACCATGAGTGATAACACTGCGGCCAACTTACTTCTGACAACGATCGGAGGACCGAAGGAGCTAACCGCT
TTTTTGCACAACATGGGGGATCATGTAACTCGCCTTGATCGTTGGGAACCGGAGCTGAATGAAGCCATAC
CAAACGACGAGCGTGACACCACGATGCCTGTAGCAATGGCAACAACGTTGCGCAAACTATTAACTGGCGA
ACTACTTACTCTAGCTTCCCGGCAACAATTAATAGACTGGATGGAGGCGGATAAAGTTGCAGGACCACTT
CTGCGCTCGGCCCTTCCGGCTGGCTGGTTTATTGCTGATAAATCTGGAGCCGGTGAGCGTGGGTCTCGCG
GTATCATTGCAGCACTGGGGCCAGATGGTAAGCCCTCCCGTATCGTAGTTATCTACACGACGGGGAGTCA
GGCAACTATGGATGAACGAAATAGACAGATCGCTGAGATAGGTGCCTCACTGATTAAGCATTGGTAACTG
TCAGACCAAGTTTACTCATATATACTTTAGATTGATTTAAAACTTCATTTTTAATTTAAAAGGATCTAGG
TGAAGATCCTTTTTGATAATCTCATGACCAAAATCCCTTAACGTGAGTTTTCGTTCCACTGAGCGTCAGA
CCCCGTAGAAAAGATCAAAGGATCTTCTTGAGATCCTTTTTTTCTGCGCGTAATCTGCTGCTTGCAAACA
AAAAAACCACCGCTACCAGCGGTGGTTTGTTTGCCGGATCAAGAGCTACCAACTCTTTTTCCGAAGGTAA
CTGGCTTCAGCAGAGCGCAGATACCAAATACTGTTCTTCTAGTGTAGCCGTAGTTAGGCCACCACTTCAA
GAACTCTGTAGCACCGCCTACATACCTCGCTCTGCTAATCCTGTTACCAGTGGCTGCTGCCAGTGGCGAT
AAGTCGTGTCTTACCGGGTTGGACTCAAGACGATAGTTACCGGATAAGGCGCAGCGGTCGGGCTGAACGG
GGGGTTCGTGCACACAGCCCAGCTTGGAGCGAACGACCTACACCGAACTGAGATACCTACAGCGTGAGCT
ATGAGAAAGCGCCACGCTTCCCGAAGGGAGAAAGGCGGACAGGTATCCGGTAAGCGGCAGGGTCGGAACA
GGAGAGCGCACGAGGGAGCTTCCAGGGGGAAACGCCTGGTATCTTTATAGTCCTGTCGGGTTTCGCCACC
TCTGACTTGAGCGTCGATTTTTGTGATGCTCGTCAGGGGGGCGGAGCCTATGGAAAAACGCCAGCAACGC
GGCCTTTTTACGGTTCCTGGCCTTTTGCTGGCCTTTTGCTCACATGTTCTTTCCTGCGTTATCCCCTGAT
TCTGTGGATAACCGTATTACCGCCTTTGAGTGAGCTGATACCGCTCGCCGCAGCCGAACGACCGAGCGCA
GCGAGTCAGTGAGCGAGGAAGCGGAAGAGCGCCCAATACGCAAACCGCCTCTCCCCGCGCGTTGGCCGAT
TCATTAATGCAGCTGGCACGACAGGTTTCCCGACTGGAAAGCGGGCAGTGAGCGCAACGCAATTAATGTG
AGTTAGCTCACTCATTAGGCACCCCAGGCTTTACACTTTATGCTTCCGGCTCGTATGTTGTGTGGAATTG
TGAGCGGATAACAATTTCACACAGGAAACAGCTATGACCATGATTACGCCAAGCGCGCAATTAACCCTCA
CTAAAGGGAACAAAAGCTGGAGCTGCAAGC
