>Addgene plasmid #142208 | TFORF0831 | depositor partial sequence | sequence record 278762 | Insert
ACCGCCACCATGGAGAGTAGAAAACTGATTTCTGCTACAGACATTCAGTACTCTGGCAGTCTGCTGAACT
CCTTGAATGAGCAACGTGGCCATGGACTCTTCTGTGATGTTACCGTTATTGTGGAAGACCGAAAATTCCG
GGCTCACAAGAATATTCTTTCAGCTTCTAGTACCTACTTCCATCAGCTCTTCTCTGTTGCTGGGCAAGTT
GTTGAACTGAGCTTTATAAGAGCAGAGATCTTTGCAGAAATTCTCAATTATATCTATAGTTCTAAAATTG
TTCGTGTTAGATCAGATTTGCTTGATGAGTTAATTAAATCAGGGCAGTTATTAGGAGTGAAATTTATAGC
AGAGCTTGGTGTCCCATTGTCACAGGTTAAAAGCATCTCAGGTACAGCGCAGGATGGTAATACTGAGCCT
TTACCTCCTGATTCTGGTGACAAGAACCTTGTAATACAGAAATCAAAAGATGAAGCCCAAGATAATGGGG
CTACTATAATGCCTATTATAACAGAGTCTTTTTCATTATCTGCCGAAGATTATGAAATGAAAAAGATCAT
TGTTACCGATTCTGATGATGATGATGATGATGTCATTTTTTGCTCCGAGATTCTGCCCACAAAGGAGACT
TTGCCGAGTAATAACACAGTGGCACAGGTCCAATCTAACCCAGGCCCTGTTGCTATTTCAGATGTTGCAC
CTAGTGCTAGCAATAACTCGCCCCCTTTAACAAATATCACACCTACTCAGAAACTTCCTACTCCTGTGAA
TCAGGCAACTTTGAGCCAAACACAAGGAAGTGAAAAATTGTTGGTATCTTCAGCTCCAACACATCTGACT
CCCAATATTATTTTGTTAAATCAGACACCACTTTCTACACCACCAAATGTCAGTTCTTCACTTCCAAATC
ATATGCCCTCTTCAATCAATTTACTTGTGCAGAATCAGCAGACACCAAACAGTGCTATTTTAACAGGAAA
CAAGGCCAATGAAGAGGAGGAGGAGGAAATAATAGATGATGATGATGACACTATTAGCTCCAGTCCTGAC
TCGGCCGTCAGTAATACATCTTTGGTCCCACAGGCTGATACCTCCCAAAATACCAGTTTTGATGGATCAT
TAATACAGAAGATGCAGATTCCTACACTTCTTCAAGAACCACTTTCCAATTCCTTAAAAATTTCAGATAT
AATTACTAGAAATACTAATGATCCAGGCGTAGGATCAAAACATCTAATGGAGGGTCAGAAGATCATTACT
TTAGATACAGCTACTGAAATTGAAGGCTTATCGACTGGTTGCAAGGTTTATGCAAATATCGGTGAAGATA
CTTATGATATAGTGATCCCTGTCAAAGATGACCCTGATGAAGGGGAGGCCAGACTTGAGAATGAAATACC
AAAAACGTCTGGCAGCGAGATGGCAAACAAACGTATGAAAGTAAAACATGATGATCACTATGAGTTAATA
GTAGATGGAAGGGTCTATTATATCTGTATTGTATGCAAAAGGTCATATGTCTGTCTGACAAGCTTGCGGA
GACATTTTAACATTCATTCTTGGGAGAAGAAGTATCCGTGCCGTTACTGTGAGAAGGTATTTCCTCTTGC
AGAATATCGCACAAAGCATGAAATTCATCACACAGGGGAGCGAAGGTATCAGTGTTTGGCCTGTGGCAAA
TCTTTCATCAACTATCAGTTTATGTCTTCACATATAAAGTCAGTTCATAGTCAAGATCCTTCTGGGGACT
CAAAGCTTTATCGTTTACATCCATGCAGGTCTTTACAAATCAGACAATATGCATATCTTTCCGATAGATC
AAGCACTATTCCTGCAATGAAGGATGATGGTATTGGGTATAAGGTTGACACTGGAAAAGAACCTCCAGTA
GGGACCACTACATCTACTCAGAACAAGCCAATGACCTGGGAAGATATTTTTATTCAGCAGGAAAATGATT
CAATTTTTAAACAAAATGTAACAGATGGCAGTACTGAGTTTGAATTTATAATACCAGAGTCTTACTAGTA
ATGAACTAGTCCGTAACTTGAAAGTATTTCGATTTCTTGGCTTTATATATCTTGTGGAAAGGACGAGAAG
ATACTCTTTGGACATCCTGC
