>Addgene plasmid #142208 | TFORF0831 | depositor partial sequence | sequence record 278763 | Barcode
GAAGATACTCTTTGGACATCCTGC
